Addgene plasmid #63460: pFusX4-52
Purpose: Encodes RVD positions 10-12 in TALEN assembly
Depositing lab: Stephen Ekker. Depositing organization: Mayo Foundation for Medical Education and Research. Publication: FusX: A rapid one-step TALE assembly system for genome science. Ma AC, McNulty MS, Tanya PL, Jarryd CM, Martinez-Galvez G, Argue DP, Lee HB, Urban MD, Bullard CE, Blackburn PR, Man TK, Clark KJ, Ekker SC. Hum Gene Ther. 2016 Jun;27(6):451-63. doi: 10.1089/hum.2015.172 PubMed 26854857.
Backbone
  Vector backbone: FusX4
  Backbone size w/o insert (bp): 3008
  Vector type: TALEN
Growth in bacteria
  Bacterial resistance: Spectinomycin, 50 μg/mL
  Growth temperature: 37°C
  Growth strain: DH5alpha
  Copy number: High Copy
Gene/Insert
  Gene/Insert name: NG NI NG (alt name: X4_TAT)
  Species: Synthetic
  Mutation: none
  Cloning method: Restriction Enzyme; 5′ cloning site BsaI (destroyed during cloning); 3′ cloning site BsaI (destroyed during cloning)
  Sequencing primers: 5′ pCR8_F1; 3′ pCR8_R1
Terms and licenses: Academic/Nonprofit Terms; Industry Terms: Not Available to Industry
How to cite: pFusX4-52 was a gift from Stephen Ekker (Addgene plasmid # 63460 ; http://n2t.net/addgene:63460 ; RRID:Addgene_63460)
