[The description below was written by a language model from this plasmid's Addgene catalogue record.]
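Description:
pFusX4-52 is a library component plasmid from the FusX system, a one-step method for assembling TALE repeat arrays used to build TALENs and related programmable DNA-binding proteins. It is built on the FusX4 backbone (about 3 kb without insert), is maintained in E. coli as a high-copy plasmid, and is selected with spectinomycin. No feature table is provided, so the origin of replication and other backbone elements are not specified, although the listed sequencing primers carry pCR8 names, which hints at pCR8-type sequence flanking the insert.

The insert is a synthetic, pre-assembled trimer of TALE repeats carrying the repeat-variable diresidues NG, NI and NG. Under the standard TALE code, NG recognises thymine and NI recognises adenine, so this module specifies the triplet TAT, as reflected in its alternative name X4_TAT. The "X4" designation marks its fixed place in the array: it supplies RVD positions 10 to 12 of the final TALE DNA-binding domain. The trimer was cloned in through BsaI sites that were destroyed in the process. BsaI is a type IIS enzyme that cuts outside its recognition sequence, which is the basis of Golden Gate-style ordered assembly.

In use, a researcher designing a TALEN for a given target selects the plasmid from each positional library whose triplet matches the corresponding part of the target sequence. This plasmid would be chosen when positions 10 to 12 read TAT, and it is combined with the other positional modules and a receiver vector to generate the full-length TALE. It carries no promoter-driven expression payload of its own according to the record, functioning purely as an assembly intermediate for genome-editing reagents.
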