>Addgene plasmid #63460 | pFusX4-52 | depositor partial sequence | sequence record 105438 | pFusX4_TAT
AGTCTTAAGCGTCTCCCCTGACCCCGGACCAAGTGGTGGCTATCGCCAGCAACGGTGGCGGCAAGCAAGC
GCTCGAAACGGTGCAGCGGCTGTTGCCGGTGCTGTGCCAGGACCATGGCCTGACCCCGGACCAAGTGGTG
GCTATCGCCAGCAACATTGGCGGCAAGCAAGCGCTCGAAACGGTGCAGCGGCTGTTGCCGGTGCTGTGCC
AGGACCATGGCCTGACCCCGGACCAAGTGGTGGCTATCGCCAGCAACGGTGGCGGCAAGCAAGCGCTCGA
AACGGTGCAGCGGCTGTTGCCGGTGCTGTGCCAGGACCATGGCCGAGACGTC
