>Addgene plasmid #63460 | pFusX4-52 | depositor partial sequence | sequence record 105439 | FusX4
CGTCTCCCCTGACCCCGGACCAAGTGGTGGCTATCGAGACCGGCGCCGCTACGGGCGCGTCCCATTCGCC
ATTCAGGCTGCGCAACTGTTGGGAAGGGCGATCGGTGCGGGCTCTTCGCTATTACGCCAGCTGGCGAAAG
GGGGATGTGCTGCAAGGCGATTAAGTTGGGAACGCCAGGGTTTTCCCAGTCACGACGTTGTAAAACGACG
GCCAGTGAGCGCGCGTAATCGACTCACTATAGGGCGAATTGGGTACCGGGCCCCCCCTCGAGGTCCTCCA
GCTTTTGTTCCCTTTAGTGAGGGTTAATTGCGCGCTTGGCGTAATCATGGTCATAGCTGTTTCCTGTGTG
AAATTGTTATCCGCTCACAATTCCACACAACATACGAGCCGGAAGCATAAAGTGTAAAGCCTGGGGTGCC
TAATGAGTGAGCTAACTCACATTAATTGCGTTGCGCTCACTGCCCGCTTTCCACCGGTGGTCTCTGGCGG
CAAGCAAGCGCTCGAAACGGTGCAGCGGCTGTTGCCGGTGCTGTGCCAGGACCATGGCCGAGACGTCTAG
ACCAGCCAGGACAGAAATGCCTCGACTTCGCTGCTACCCAAGGTTGCCGGGTGACGCACACCGTGGAAAC
GGATGAAGGCACGAACCCAGTGGACATAAGCCTGTTCGGTTCGTAAGCTGTAATGCAAGTAGCGTATGCG
CTCACGCAACTGGTCCAGAACCTTGACCGAACGCAGCGGTGGTAACGGCGCAGTGGCGGTTTTCATGGCT
TGTTATGACTGTTTTTTTGGGGTACAGTCTATGCCTCGGGCATCCAAGCAGCAAGCGCGTTACGCCGTGG
GTCGATGTTTGATGTTATGGAGCAGCAACGATGTTACGCAGCAGGGCAGTCGCCCTAAAACAAAGTTAAA
CATTATGAGGGAAGCGGTGATCGCCGAAGTATCGACTCAACTATCAGAGGTAGTTGGCGTCATCGAGCGC
CATCTCGAACCGACGTTGCTGGCCGTACATTTGTACGGCTCCGCAGTGGATGGCGGCCTGAAGCCACACA
GTGATATTGATTTGCTGGTTACGGTGACCGTAAGGCTTGATGAAACAACGCGGCGAGCTTTGATCAACGA
CCTTTTGGAAACTTCGGCTTCCCCTGGAGAGAGCGAGATTCTCCGCGCTGTAGAAGTCACCATTGTTGTG
CACGACGACATCATTCCGTGGCGTTATCCAGCTAAGCGCGAACTGCAATTTGGAGAATGGCAGCGCAATG
ACATTCTTGCAGGTATCTTCGAGCCAGCCACGATCGACATTGATCTGGCTATCTTGCTGACAAAAGCAAG
AGAACATAGCGTTGCCTTGGTAGGTCCAGCGGCGGAGGAACTCTTTGATCCGGTTCCTGAACAGGATCTA
TTTGAGGCGCTAAATGAAACCTTAACGCTATGGAACTCGCCGCCCGACTGGGCTGGCGATGAGCGAAATG
TAGTGCTTACGTTGTCCCGCATTTGGTACAGCGCAGTAACCGGCAAAATCGCGCCGAAGGATGTCGCTGC
CGACTGGGCAATGGAGCGCCTGCCGGCCCAGTATCAGCCCGTCATACTTGAAGCTAGACAGGCTTATCTT
GGACAAGAAGAAGATCGCTTGGCCTCGCGCGCAGATCAGTTGGAAGAATTTGTCCACTACGTGAAAGGCG
AGATCACCAAGGTAGTCGGCAAATAACCCTCGAGCCACCCATGACCAAAATCCCTTAACGTGAGTTACGC
GTCGTTCCACTGAGCGTCAGACCCCGTAGAAAAGATCAAAGGATCTTCTTGAGATCCTTTTTTTCTGCGC
GTAATCTGCTGCTTGCAAACAAAAAAACCACCGCTACCAGCGGTGGTTTGTTTGCCGGATCAAGAGCTAC
CAACTCTTTTTCCGAAGGTAACTGGCTTCAGCAGAGCGCAGATACCAAATACTGTCCTTCTAGTGTAGCC
GTAGTTAGGCCACCACTTCAAGAACTCTGTAGCACCGCCTACATACCTCGCTCTGCTAATCCTGTTACCA
GTGGCTGCTGCCAGTGGCGATAAGTCGTGTCTTACCGGGTTGGACTCAAGACGATAGTTACCGGATAAGG
CGCAGCGGTCGGGCTGAACGGGGGGTTCGTGCACACAGCCCAGCTTGGAGCGAACGACCTACACCGAACT
GAGATACCTACAGCGTGAGCATTGAGAAAGCGCCACGCTTCCCGAAGGGAGAAAGGCGGACAGGTATCCG
GTAAGCGGCAGGGTCGGAACAGGAGAGCGCACGAGGGAGCTTCCAGGGGGAAACGCCTGGTATCTTTATA
GTCCTGTCGGGTTTCGCCACCTCTGACTTGAGCGTCGATTTTTGTGATGCTCGTCAGGGGGGCGGAGCCT
ATGGAAAAACGCCAGCAACGCGGCCTTTTTACGGTTCCTGGCCTTTTGCTGGCCTTTTGCTCACATGTTC
TTTCCTGCGTTATCCCCTGATTCTGTGGATAACCGTATTACCGCCTTTGAGTGAGCTGATACCGCTCGCC
GCAGCCGAACGACCGAGCGCAGCGAGTCAGTGAGCGAGGAAGCGGAAGAGCGCCCAATACGCAAACCGCC
TCTCCCCGCGCGTTGGCCGATTCATTAATGCAGCTGGCACGACAGGTTTCCCGACTGGAAAGCGGGCAGT
GAGCGCAACGCAATTAATACGCGTACCGCTAGCCAGGAAGAGTTTGTAGAAACGCAAAAAGGCCATCCGT
CAGGATGGCCTTCTGCTTAGTTTGATGCCTGGCAGTTTATGGCGGGCGTCCTGCCCGCCACCCTCCGGGC
CGTTGCTTCACAACGTTCAAATCCGCTCCCGGCGGATTTGTCCTACTCAGGAGAGCGTTCACCGACAAAC
AACAGATAAAACGAAAGGCCCAGTCTTCCGACTGAGCCTTTCGTTTTATTTGATGCCTGGCAGTTCCCTA
CTCTCGCGTTAACGCTAGCATGGATGTTTTCCCAGTCACGACGTTGTAAAACGACGGCCAGTCTTAAG
