>Addgene plasmid #63460 | pFusX4-52 | addgene partial sequence | sequence record 116075 | pCR8_R1 5'-cgaaccgaacaggcttatgt-3'
GGTGTGCGTCACCCGGCAACCTTGGGTAGCAGCGAAGTCGAGGCATTTCTGTCCTGGCTGGTCTAGACGT
CTCGGCCATGGTCCTGGCACAGCACCGGCAACAGCCGCTGCACCGTTTCGAGCGCTTGCTTGCCGCCACC
GTTGCTGGCGATAGCCACCACTTGGTCCGGGGTCAGGCCATGGTCCTGGCACAGCACCGGCAACAGCCGC
TGCACCGTTTCGAGCGCTTGCTTGCCGCCAATGTTGCTGGCGATAGCCACCACTTGGTCCGGGGTCAGGC
CATGGTCCTGGCACAGCACCGGCAACAGCCGCTGCACCGTTTCGAGCGCTTGCTTGCCGCCACCGTTGCT
GGCGATAGCCACCACTTGGTCCGGGGTCAGGGGAGACGCTTAAGACTGGCCGTCGTTTTACAACGTCGTG
ACTGGGAAAACATCCATGCTAGCGTTAACGCGAGAGTAGGGAACTGCCAGGCATCAAATAAAACGAAAGG
CTCAGTCGGAAGACTGGGCCTTTCGTTTTATCTGTTGTTTGTCGGTGAACGCTCTCCTGAGTAGGACAAA
TCCGCCGGGAGCGGATTTGAACGTTGTGAAGCAACGGCCCGGAGGGTGGCGGGCAGGACGCCCGCCATAA
ACTGCCAGGCATCAAACTAAGCAGAAGGCCATCCTGACGGATGGCCTTTTTGCGTTTCTACAAACTCTTC
CTGGCTA
